>Addgene plasmid #132137 | pDONR221_SLC30A1 | addgene full sequence | sequence record 264524 | Addgene NGS Result
CTTTCCTGCGTTATCCCCTGATTCTGTGGATAACCGTATTACCGCCTTTGAGTGAGCTGATACCGCTCGC
CGCAGCCGAACGACCGAGCGCAGCGAGTCAGTGAGCGAGGAAGCGGAAGAGCGCCCAATACGCAAACCGC
CTCTCCCCGCGCGTTGGCCGATTCATTAATGCAGCTGGCACGACAGGTTTCCCGACTGGAAAGCGGGCAG
TGAGCGCAACGCAATTAATACGCGTACCGCTAGCCAGGAAGAGTTTGTAGAAACGCAAAAAGGCCATCCG
TCAGGATGGCCTTCTGCTTAGTTTGATGCCTGGCAGTTTATGGCGGGCGTCCTGCCCGCCACCCTCCGGG
CCGTTGCTTCACAACGTTCAAATCCGCTCCCGGCGGATTTGTCCTACTCAGGAGAGCGTTCACCGACAAA
CAACAGATAAAACGAAAGGCCCAGTCTTCCGACTGAGCCTTTCGTTTTATTTGATGCCTGGCAGTTCCCT
ACTCTCGCGTTAACGCTAGCATGGATGTTTTCCCAGTCACGACGTTGTAAAACGACGGCCAGTCTTAAGC
TCGGGCCCCAAATAATGATTTTATTTTGACTGATAGTGACCTGTTCGTTGCAACACATTGATGAGCAATG
CTTTTTTATAATGCCAACTTTGTACAAAAAAGCAGGCTCCACCATGGGCTGTTGGGGCCGGAACAGAGGC
AGGCTGCTGTGCATGCTGGCCCTGACCTTCATGTTTATGGTGCTGGAGGTGGTGGTGTCCAGAGTGACAA
GCTCCCTGGCCATGCTGTCTGACAGCTTCCACATGCTGTCTGATGTGCTGGCCCTGGTGGTGGCCCTGGT
GGCAGAGCGGTTCGCCCGGAGAACCCACGCCACACAGAAGAACACCTTTGGCTGGATCAGGGCAGAAGTG
ATGGGCGCCCTGGTGAATGCCATCTTCCTGACAGGCCTGTGCTTTGCCATCCTGCTGGAGGCCATCGAGC
GGTTTATCGAGCCTCACGAGATGCAGCAGCCACTGGTGGTGCTGGGAGTGGGAGTGGCAGGACTGCTGGT
GAATGTGCTGGGCCTGTGCCTGTTCCACCACCACTCTGGCTTTAGCCAGGACTCCGGCCACGGCCACAGC
CACGGAGGACACGGACACGGACACGGACTGCCAAAGGGACCAAGGGTGAAGTCCACCAGGCCAGGCTCTA
GCGACATCAACGTGGCACCAGGAGAGCAGGGACCAGATCAGGAGGAGACCAACACACTGGTGGCCAATAC
CTCCAACTCTAATGGCCTGAAGCTGGACCCTGCCGATCCAGAGAATCCCAGATCCGGCGACACAGTGGAG
GTGCAGGTGAACGGCAATCTGGTGAGGGAGCCAGACCACATGGAGCTGGAGGAGGATAGAGCCGGCCAGC
TGAACATGAGGGGCGTGTTCCTGCACGTGCTGGGCGATGCACTGGGAAGCGTGATCGTGGTGGTGAATGC
CCTGGTGTTCTACTTTAGCTGGAAGGGCTGTTCCGAGGGCGACTTCTGCGTGAACCCCTGTTTTCCCGAT
CCTTGCAAGGCCTTTGTGGAGATCATCAATTCCACCCACGCAAGCGTGTACGAGGCAGGACCATGTTGGG
TGCTGTATCTGGACCCCACCCTGTGCGTGGTCATGGTGTGCATCCTGCTGTACACCACATATCCCCTGCT
GAAGGAGTCCGCCCTGATCCTGCTGCAGACCGTGCCTAAGCAGATCGATATCCGCAACCTGATCAAGGAG
CTGCGGAATGTGGAGGGCGTGGAGGAGGTGCACGAGCTGCACGTGTGGCAGCTGGCAGGATCTAGAATCA
TCGCCACCGCCCACATCAAGTGCGAGGACCCTACCAGCTATATGGAGGTGGCCAAGACAATCAAGGACGT
GTTCCACAACCACGGCATCCACGCCACCACAATCCAGCCTGAGTTTGCCTCTGTGGGCAGCAAGTCCTCT
GTGGTGCCATGCGAGCTGGCATGTAGGACCCAGTGCGCCCTGAAGCAGTGCTGTGGCACACTGCCTCAGG
CCCCATCTGGCAAGGATGCCGAGAAGACCCCCGCCGTGAGCATCTCCTGTCTGGAGCTGAGCAACAATCT
GGAGAAGAAGCCAAGGCGCACAAAGGCCGAGAATATCCCCGCCGTGGTCATCGAGATCAAGAACATGCCC
AATAAGCAGCCTGAGAGCTCCCTGGACCCAGCTTTCTTGTACAAAGTTGGCATTATAAGAAAGCATTGCT
TATCAATTTGTTGCAACGAACAGGTCACTATCAGTCAAAATAAAATCATTATTTGCCATCCAGCTGATAT
CCCCTATAGTGAGTCGTATTACATGGTCATAGCTGTTTCCTGGCAGCTCTGGCCCGTGTCTCAAAATCTC
TGATGTTACATTGCACAAGATAAAAATATATCATCATGAACAATAAAACTGTCTGCTTACATAAACAGTA
ATACAAGGGGTGTTATGAGCCATATTCAACGGGAAACGTCGAGGCCGCGATTAAATTCCAACATGGATGC
TGATTTATATGGGTATAAATGGGCTCGCGATAATGTCGGGCAATCAGGTGCGACAATCTATCGCTTGTAT
GGGAAGCCCGATGCGCCAGAGTTGTTTCTGAAACATGGCAAAGGTAGCGTTGCCAATGATGTTACAGATG
AGATGGTCAGACTAAACTGGCTGACGGAATTTATGCCTCTTCCGACCATCAAGCATTTTATCCGTACTCC
TGATGATGCATGGTTACTCACCACTGCGATCCCCGGAAAAACAGCATTCCAGGTATTAGAAGAATATCCT
GATTCAGGTGAAAATATTGTTGATGCGCTGGCAGTGTTCCTGCGCCGGTTGCATTCGATTCCTGTTTGTA
ATTGTCCTTTTAACAGCGATCGCGTATTTCGTCTCGCTCAGGCGCAATCACGAATGAATAACGGTTTGGT
TGATGCGAGTGATTTTGATGACGAGCGTAATGGCTGGCCTGTTGAACAAGTCTGGAAAGAAATGCATAAA
CTTTTGCCATTCTCACCGGATTCAGTCGTCACTCATGGTGATTTCTCACTTGATAACCTTATTTTTGACG
AGGGGAAATTAATAGGTTGTATTGATGTTGGACGAGTCGGAATCGCAGACCGATACCAGGATCTTGCCAT
CCTATGGAACTGCCTCGGTGAGTTTTCTCCTTCATTACAGAAACGGCTTTTTCAAAAATATGGTATTGAT
AATCCTGATATGAATAAATTGCAGTTTCATTTGATGCTCGATGAGTTTTTCTAATCAGAATTGGTTAATT
GGTTGTAACACTGGCAGAGCATTACGCTGACTTGACGGGACGGCGCAAGCTCATGACCAAAATCCCTTAA
CGTGAGTTACGCGTCGTTCCACTGAGCGTCAGACCCCGTAGAAAAGATCAAAGGATCTTCTTGAGATCCT
TTTTTTCTGCGCGTAATCTGCTGCTTGCAAACAAAAAAACCACCGCTACCAGCGGTGGTTTGTTTGCCGG
ATCAAGAGCTACCAACTCTTTTTCCGAAGGTAACTGGCTTCAGCAGAGCGCAGATACCAAATACTGTTCT
TCTAGTGTAGCCGTAGTTAGGCCACCACTTCAAGAACTCTGTAGCACCGCCTACATACCTCGCTCTGCTA
ATCCTGTTACCAGTGGCTGCTGCCAGTGGCGATAAGTCGTGTCTTACCGGGTTGGACTCAAGACGATAGT
TACCGGATAAGGCGCAGCGGTCGGGCTGAACGGGGGGTTCGTGCACACAGCCCAGCTTGGAGCGAACGAC
CTACACCGAACTGAGATACCTACAGCGTGAGCTATGAGAAAGCGCCACGCTTCCCGAAGGGAGAAAGGCG
GACAGGTATCCGGTAAGCGGCAGGGTCGGAACAGGAGAGCGCACGAGGGAGCTTCCAGGGGGAAACGCCT
GGTATCTTTATAGTCCTGTCGGGTTTCGCCACCTCTGACTTGAGCGTCGATTTTTGTGATGCTCGTCAGG
GGGGCGGAGCCTATGGAAAAACGCCAGCAACGCGGCCTTTTTACGGTTCCTGGCCTTTTGCTGGCCTTTT
GCTCACATGTT
Features (pLannotate 1.2.2; 10 found; start..end, strand, type, name):
    121..213     +  CDS            lacI (fragment): lac repressor; lacI; The lac repressor binds to the lac operator to inhibit transcription in E. coli. This inhibition can be relieved by adding lactose or isopropyl-β-D-thiogalactopyranoside (IPTG).
    268..295     -  terminator     rrnB T2 terminator: transcription terminator T2 from the E. coli rrnB gene
    427..470     +  terminator     rrnB T1 terminator: Escherichia coli rrnB; transcription terminator T1 from the E. coli rrnB gene
    517..553     -  CDS            lacZα (fragment): LacZα fragment of β-galactosidase; lacZ fragment
    569..668     +  protein_bind   attL1: mutant version of attL; recombination site for the Gateway® LR reaction LR Clonase™
    674..2194    +  CDS            SLC30A1: ZNT1_HUMAN - Also known as ZNT1. Experimental evidence at protein level: Swiss-Prot protein existence level 1. May be involved in zinc transport out of the cell. From Homo sapiens (Human).
   2196..2295    -  protein_bind   attL2: mutant version of attL; recombination site for the Gateway® LR reaction LR Clonase™
   2313..2331    -  promoter       T7 promoter: promoter for bacteriophage T7 RNA polymerase
   2465..3274    +  CDS            KanR: aminoglycoside phosphotransferase; aph(3')-Ia; confers resistance to kanamycin in bacteria or G418 (Geneticin®) in eukaryotes
   3421..4009    +  rep_origin     ori: high-copy-number ColE1/pMB1/pBR322/pUC origin of replication
