[The description below was written by a language model from this plasmid's Addgene catalogue record and pLannotate feature annotations shown in this document.]
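Description:
pDONR221_SLC30A1 is a Gateway entry clone built on the pDONR221 backbone, carrying a codon-optimized open reading frame for human SLC30A1 (also called ZNT1 or ZRC1), a solute carrier family member annotated as a zinc transporter that may be involved in moving zinc out of the cell. The sequenced plasmid is 4,071 nt, consistent with a roughly 2.5 kb backbone plus the 1,521 bp insert. It is maintained in E. coli through a high-copy ColE1/pUC-type origin and selected with kanamycin via an aminoglycoside phosphotransferase (KanR) cassette.

The SLC30A1 coding sequence sits directly between attL1 and attL2, the recombination sites used in the Gateway LR reaction, so the ORF can be transferred in a defined orientation and reading frame into any attR-containing destination vector. Upstream of attL1 lie the rrnB T1 and T2 transcription terminators, which insulate the insert from read-through transcription in bacteria. A T7 promoter lies just outside attL2, on the opposite strand and so pointing back toward the insert. Short lacI and lacZα fragments are backbone remnants with no functional role. Although the catalogue lists the vector type as mammalian expression, no mammalian promoter, polyadenylation signal, tag or reporter is annotated. Expression therefore depends on the elements supplied by the chosen destination vector, and the record does not say whether the ORF retains a stop codon. The plasmid belongs to a consortium collection of SLC transporter clones and is intended as a source for subcloning SLC30A1 into custom expression vectors for transporter studies.
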