Addgene plasmid #132137: pDONR221_SLC30A1
Purpose: Gateway entry clone with codon-optimized ORF sequence for subcloning into custom expression vectors
Depositing lab: RESOLUTE Consortium & Giulio Superti-Furga. Depositing organization: CeMM Research Center for Molecular Medicine. Publication: The RESOLUTE consortium: unlocking SLC transporters for drug discovery. Superti-Furga G, Lackner D, Wiedmer T, Ingles-Prieto A, Barbosa B, Girardi E, Goldmann U, Gurtl B, Klavins K, Klimek C, Lindinger S, Lineiro-Retes E, Muller AC, Onstein S, Redinger G, Reil D, Sedlyarov V, Wolf G, Crawford M, Everley R, ... Steppan CM. Nat Rev Drug Discov. 2020 Jul;19(7):429-430. doi: 10.1038/d41573-020-00056-6. PubMed 32265506.
Backbone
  Vector backbone: pDONR221
  Backbone manufacturer: Thermo Fisher Scientific
  Backbone size w/o insert (bp): 2550
  Vector type: Mammalian Expression
Growth in bacteria
  Bacterial resistance: Kanamycin, 50 μg/mL
  Growth temperature: 37°C
  Growth strain: Stbl3
  Copy number: High Copy
Gene/Insert
  Gene/Insert name: SLC30A1 (alt name: ZRC1, ZNT1)
  Species: H. sapiens (human)
  Insert size (bp): 1521
  Entrez Gene: SLC30A1 (a.k.a. ZNT1, ZRC1)
  Cloning method: Gateway Cloning
  Sequencing primers: 5′ M13-fwd; 3′ M13-rev
Terms and licenses: Academic/Nonprofit Terms; Industry Terms
Depositor comments: For more information on the full Resolute plasmid collection, please see www.addgene.org/depositor-collections/re-solute/. Please provide your feedback on this plasmid to the RESOLUTE consortium by filling out their RESOLUTE repository feedback form: https://forms.office.com/Pages/ResponsePage.aspx?id=0e05yklzmkS7rjFGQL4N7z4feCLQvEJAmVcOCM_u885UN1JJRko0Ukg4TVQwNTZLOUxPQVJWT1NHUCQlQCN0PWcu
How to cite: pDONR221_SLC30A1 was a gift from RESOLUTE Consortium & Giulio Superti-Furga (Addgene plasmid # 132137 ; http://n2t.net/addgene:132137 ; RRID:Addgene_132137)
