>Addgene plasmid #132137 | pDONR221_SLC30A1 | depositor partial sequence | sequence record 253674 | Codon-optimized ORF of SLC30A1
ATGGGCTGTTGGGGCCGGAACAGAGGCAGGCTGCTGTGCATGCTGGCCCTGACCTTCATGTTTATGGTGC
TGGAGGTGGTGGTGTCCAGAGTGACAAGCTCCCTGGCCATGCTGTCTGACAGCTTCCACATGCTGTCTGA
TGTGCTGGCCCTGGTGGTGGCCCTGGTGGCAGAGCGGTTCGCCCGGAGAACCCACGCCACACAGAAGAAC
ACCTTTGGCTGGATCAGGGCAGAAGTGATGGGCGCCCTGGTGAATGCCATCTTCCTGACAGGCCTGTGCT
TTGCCATCCTGCTGGAGGCCATCGAGCGGTTTATCGAGCCTCACGAGATGCAGCAGCCACTGGTGGTGCT
GGGAGTGGGAGTGGCAGGACTGCTGGTGAATGTGCTGGGCCTGTGCCTGTTCCACCACCACTCTGGCTTT
AGCCAGGACTCCGGCCACGGCCACAGCCACGGAGGACACGGACACGGACACGGACTGCCAAAGGGACCAA
GGGTGAAGTCCACCAGGCCAGGCTCTAGCGACATCAACGTGGCACCAGGAGAGCAGGGACCAGATCAGGA
GGAGACCAACACACTGGTGGCCAATACCTCCAACTCTAATGGCCTGAAGCTGGACCCTGCCGATCCAGAG
AATCCCAGATCCGGCGACACAGTGGAGGTGCAGGTGAACGGCAATCTGGTGAGGGAGCCAGACCACATGG
AGCTGGAGGAGGATAGAGCCGGCCAGCTGAACATGAGGGGCGTGTTCCTGCACGTGCTGGGCGATGCACT
GGGAAGCGTGATCGTGGTGGTGAATGCCCTGGTGTTCTACTTTAGCTGGAAGGGCTGTTCCGAGGGCGAC
TTCTGCGTGAACCCCTGTTTTCCCGATCCTTGCAAGGCCTTTGTGGAGATCATCAATTCCACCCACGCAA
GCGTGTACGAGGCAGGACCATGTTGGGTGCTGTATCTGGACCCCACCCTGTGCGTGGTCATGGTGTGCAT
CCTGCTGTACACCACATATCCCCTGCTGAAGGAGTCCGCCCTGATCCTGCTGCAGACCGTGCCTAAGCAG
ATCGATATCCGCAACCTGATCAAGGAGCTGCGGAATGTGGAGGGCGTGGAGGAGGTGCACGAGCTGCACG
TGTGGCAGCTGGCAGGATCTAGAATCATCGCCACCGCCCACATCAAGTGCGAGGACCCTACCAGCTATAT
GGAGGTGGCCAAGACAATCAAGGACGTGTTCCACAACCACGGCATCCACGCCACCACAATCCAGCCTGAG
TTTGCCTCTGTGGGCAGCAAGTCCTCTGTGGTGCCATGCGAGCTGGCATGTAGGACCCAGTGCGCCCTGA
AGCAGTGCTGTGGCACACTGCCTCAGGCCCCATCTGGCAAGGATGCCGAGAAGACCCCCGCCGTGAGCAT
CTCCTGTCTGGAGCTGAGCAACAATCTGGAGAAGAAGCCAAGGCGCACAAAGGCCGAGAATATCCCCGCC
GTGGTCATCGAGATCAAGAACATGCCCAATAAGCAGCCTGAGAGCTCCCTG
